>Addgene plasmid #116281 | pHAGE-EGFR-P272L | addgene full sequence | sequence record 250637 | Addgene NGS Result
AGTCTAGAGGGCCCGCGGTTCGAAGGTAAGCCTATCCCTAACCCTCTCCTCGGTCTCGATTCTACGCGTA
CCGGTTAGTAATGAGATCCCTCCCCCCCCCCTAACGTTACTGGCCGAAGCCGCTTGGAATAAGGCCGGTG
TGCGTTTGTCTATATGTTATTTTCCACCATATTGCCGTCTTTTGGCAATGTGAGGGCCCGGAAACCTGGC
CCTGTCTTCTTGACGAGCATTCCTAGGGGTCTTTCCCCTCTCGCCAAAGGAATGCAAGGTCTGTTGAATG
TCGTGAAGGAAGCAGTTCCTCTGGAAGCTTCTTGAAGACAAACAACGTCTGTAGCGACCCTTTGCAGGCA
GCGGAACCCCCCACCTGGCGACAGGTGCCTCTGCGGCCAAAAGCCACGTGTATAAGATACACCTGCAAAG
GCGGCACAACCCCAGTGCCACGTTGTGAGTTGGATAGTTGTGGAAAGAGTCAAATGGCTCTCCTCAAGCG
TATTCAACAAGGGGCTGAAGGATGCCCAGAAGGTACCCCATTGTATGGGATCTGATCTGGGGCCTCGGTG
CACATGCTTTACATGTGTTTAGTCGAGGTTAAAAAAACGTCTAGGCCCCCCGAACCACGGGGACGTGGTT
TTCCTTTGAAAAACACGATGATAATATGGCCACACATATGACCGAGTACAAGCCCACGGTGCGCCTCGCC
ACCCGCGACGACGTCCCCAGGGCCGTACGCACCCTCGCCGCCGCGTTCGCCGACTACCCCGCCACGCGCC
ACACCGTCGATCCGGACCGCCACATCGAGCGGGTCACCGAGCTGCAAGAACTCTTCCTCACGCGCGTCGG
GCTCGACATCGGCAAGGTGTGGGTCGCGGACGACGGCGCCGCGGTGGCGGTCTGGACCACGCCGGAGAGC
GTCGAAGCGGGGGCGGTGTTCGCCGAGATCGGCCCGCGCATGGCCGAGTTGAGCGGTTCCCGGCTGGCCG
CGCAGCAACAGATGGAAGGCCTCCTGGCGCCGCACCGGCCCAAGGAGCCCGCGTGGTTCCTGGCCACCGT
CGGCGTCTCGCCCGACCACCAGGGCAAGGGTCTGGGCAGCGCCGTCGTGCTCCCCGGAGTGGAGGCGGCC
GAGCGCGCCGGGGTGCCCGCCTTCCTGGAGACCTCCGCGCCCCGCAACCTCCCCTTCTACGAGCGGCTCG
GCTTCACCGTCACCGCCGACGTCGAGGTGCCCGAAGGACCGCGCACCTGGTGCATGACCCGCAAGCCCGG
TGCCTAAATCGATAGATCCTAATCAACCTCTGGATTACAAAATTTGTGAAAGATTGACTGGTATTCTTAA
CTATGTTGCTCCTTTTACGCTATGTGGATACGCTGCTTTAATGCCTTTGTATCATGCTATTGCTTCCCGT
ATGGCTTTCATTTTCTCCTCCTTGTATAAATCCTGGTTGCTGTCTCTTTATGAGGAGTTGTGGCCCGTTG
TCAGGCAACGTGGCGTGGTGTGCACTGTGTTTGCTGACGCAACCCCCACTGGTTGGGGCATTGCCACCAC
CTGTCAGCTCCTTTCCGGGACTTTCGCTTTCCCCCTCCCTATTGCCACGGCGGAACTCATCGCCGCCTGC
CTTGCCCGCTGCTGGACAGGGGCTCGGCTGTTGGGCACTGACAATTCCGTGGTGTTGTCGGGGAAATCAT
CGTCCTTTCCTTGGCTGCTCGCCTGTGTTGCCACCTGGATTCTGCGCGGGACGTCCTTCTGCTACGTCCC
TTCGGCCCTCAATCCAGCGGACCTTCCTTCCCGCGGCCTGCTGCCGGCTCTGCGGCCTCTTCCGCGTCTT
CGCCTTCGCCCTCAGACGAGTCGGATCTCCCTTTGGGCCGCCTCCCCGCCTGAGATCCTTTAAGACCAAT
GACTTACAAGGCAGCTGTAGATCTTAGCCACTTTTTAAAAGAAAAGGGGGGACTGGAAGGGCTAATTCAC
TCCCAACGAAGACAAGATCTGCTTTTTGCTTGTACTGGGTCTCTCTGGTTAGACCAGATCTGAGCCTGGG
AGCTCTCTGGCTAACTAGGGAACCCACTGCTTAAGCCTCAATAAAGCTTGCCTTGAGTGCTTCAAGTAGT
GTGTGCCCGTCTGTTGTGTGACTCTGGTAACTAGAGATCCCTCAGACCCTTTTAGTCAGTGTGGAAAATC
TCTAGCAGTAGTAGTTCATGTCATCTTATTATTCAGTATTTATAACTTGCAAAGAAATGAATATCAGAGA
GTGAGAGGCCCGGGTTAATTAAGGAAAGGGCTAGATCATTCTTGAAGACGAAAGGGCCTCGTGATACGCC
TATTTTTATAGGTTAATGTCATGATAATAATGGTTTCTTAGACGTCAGGTGGCACTTTTCGGGGAAATGT
GCGCGGAACCCCTATTTGTTTATTTTTCTAAATACATTCAAATATGTATCCGCTCATGAGACAATAACCC
TGATAAATGCTTCAATAATATTGAAAAAGGAAGAGTATGAGTATTCAACATTTCCGTGTCGCCCTTATTC
CCTTTTTTGCGGCATTTTGCCTTCCTGTTTTTGCTCACCCAGAAACGCTGGTGAAAGTAAAAGATGCTGA
AGATCAGTTGGGTGCACGAGTGGGTTACATCGAACTGGATCTCAACAGCGGTAAGATCCTTGAGAGTTTT
CGCCCCGAAGAACGTTTTCCAATGATGAGCACTTTTAAAGTTCTGCTATGTGGCGCGGTATTATCCCGTG
TTGACGCCGGGCAAGAGCAACTCGGTCGCCGCATACACTATTCTCAGAATGACTTGGTTGAGTACTCACC
AGTCACAGAAAAGCATCTTACGGATGGCATGACAGTAAGAGAATTATGCAGTGCTGCCATAACCATGAGT
GATAACACTGCGGCCAACTTACTTCTGACAACGATCGGAGGACCGAAGGAGCTAACCGCTTTTTTGCACA
ACATGGGGGATCATGTAACTCGCCTTGATCGTTGGGAACCGGAGCTGAATGAAGCCATACCAAACGACGA
GCGTGACACCACGATGCCTGTAGCAATGGCAACAACGTTGCGCAAACTATTAACTGGCGAACTACTTACT
CTAGCTTCCCGGCAACAATTAATAGACTGGATGGAGGCGGATAAAGTTGCAGGACCACTTCTGCGCTCGG
CCCTTCCGGCTGGCTGGTTTATTGCTGATAAATCTGGAGCCGGTGAGCGTGGGTCTCGCGGTATCATTGC
AGCACTGGGGCCAGATGGTAAGCCCTCCCGTATCGTAGTTATCTACACGACGGGGAGTCAGGCAACTATG
GATGAACGAAATAGACAGATCGCTGAGATAGGTGCCTCACTGATTAAGCATTGGTAACTGTCAGACCAAG
TTTACTCATATATACTTTAGATTGATTTAAAACTTCATTTTTAATTTAAAAGGATCTAGGTGAAGATCCT
TTTTGATAATCTCATGACCAAAATCCCTTAACGTGAGTTTTCGTTCCACTGAGCGTCAGACCCCGTAGAA
AAGATCAAAGGATCTTCTTGAGATCCTTTTTTTCTGCGCGTAATCTGCTGCTTGCAAACAAAAAAACCAC
CGCTACCAGCGGTGGTTTGTTTGCCGGATCAAGAGCTACCAACTCTTTTTCCGAAGGTAACTGGCTTCAG
CAGAGCGCAGATACCAAATACTGTTCTTCTAGTGTAGCCGTAGTTAGGCCACCACTTCAAGAACTCTGTA
GCACCGCCTACATACCTCGCTCTGCTAATCCTGTTACCAGTGGCTGCTGCCAGTGGCGATAAGTCGTGTC
TTACCGGGTTGGACTCAAGACGATAGTTACCGGATAAGGCGCAGCGGTCGGGCTGAACGGGGGGTTCGTG
CACACAGCCCAGCTTGGAGCGAACGACCTACACCGAACTGAGATACCTACAGCGTGAGCTATGAGAAAGC
GCCACGCTTCCCGAAGGGAGAAAGGCGGACAGGTATCCGGTAAGCGGCAGGGTCGGAACAGGAGAGCGCA
CGAGGGAGCTTCCAGGGGGAAACGCCTGGTATCTTTATAGTCCTGTCGGGTTTCGCCACCTCTGACTTGA
GCGTCGATTTTTGTGATGCTCGTCAGGGGGGCGGAGCCTATGGAAAAACGCCAGCAACGCGGCCTTTTTA
CGGTTCCTGGCCTTTTGCTGGCCTTTTGCTCACATGTTCTTTCCTGCGTTATCCCCTGATTCTGTGGATA
ACCGTATTACCGCCTTTGAGTGAGCTGATACCGCTCGCCGCAGCCGAACGACCGAGCGCAGCGAGTCAGT
GAGCGAGGAAGCGGAAGAGCGCCCAATACGCAAACCGCCTCTCCCCGCGCGTTGGCCGATTCATTAATGC
AGCAAGCTCATGGCTGACTAATTTTTTTTATTTATGCAGAGGCCGAGGCCGCCTCGGCCTCTGAGCTATT
CCAGAAGTAGTGAGGAGGCTTTTTTGGAGGCCTAGGCTTTTGCAAAAAGCTCCCCGTGGCACGACAGGTT
TCCCGACTGGAAAGCGGGCAGTGAGCGCAACGCAATTAATGTGAGTTAGCTCACTCATTAGGCACCCCAG
GCTTTACACTTTATGCTTCCGGCTCGTATGTTGTGTGGAATTGTGAGCGGATAACAATTTCACACAGGAA
ACAGCTATGACATGATTACGAATTTCACAAATAAAGCATTTTTTTCACTGCATTCTAGTTGTGGTTTGTC
CAAACTCATCAATGTATCTTATCATGTCTGGATCAACTGGATAACTCAAGCTAACCAAAATCATCCCAAA
CTTCCCACCCCATACCCTATTACCACTGCCAATTACCTGTGGTTTCATTTACTCTAAACCTGTGATTCCT
CTGAATTATTTTCATTTTAAAGAAATTGTATTTGTTAAATATGTACTACAAACTTAGTAGTTGGAAGGGC
TAATTCACTCCCAAAGAAGACAAGATATCCTTGATCTGTGGATCTACCACACACAAGGCTACTTCCCTGA
TTAGCAGAACTACACACCAGGGCCAGGGGTCAGATATCCACTGACCTTTGGATGGTGCTACAAGCTAGTA
CCAGTTGAGCCAGATAAGGTAGAAGAGGCCAATAAAGGAGAGAACACCAGCTTGTTACACCCTGTGAGCC
TGCATGGGATGGATGACCCGGAGAGAGAAGTGTTAGAGTGGAGGTTTGACAGCCGCCTAGCATTTCATCA
CGTGGCCCGAGAGCTGCATCCGGAGTACTTCAAGAACTGCTGATATCGAGCTTGCTACAAGGGACTTTCC
GCTGGGGACTTTCCAGGGAGGCGTGGCCTGGGCGGGACTGGGGAGTGGCGAGCCCTCAGATCCTGCATAT
AAGCAGCTGCTTTTTGCCTGTACTGGGTCTCTCTGGTTAGACCAGATCTGAGCCTGGGAGCTCTCTGGCT
AACTAGGGAACCCACTGCTTAAGCCTCAATAAAGCTTGCCTTGAGTGCTTCAAGTAGTGTGTGCCCGTCT
GTTGTGTGACTCTGGTAACTAGAGATCCCTCAGACCCTTTTAGTCAGTGTGGAAAATCTCTAGCAGTGGC
GCCCGAACAGGGACTTGAAAGCGAAAGGGAAACCAGAGGAGCTCTCTCGACGCAGGACTCGGCTTGCTGA
AGCGCGCACGGCAAGAGGCGAGGGGCGGCGACTGGTGAGTACGCCAAAAATTTTGACTAGCGGAGGCTAG
AAGGAGAGAGATGGGTGCGAGAGCGTCAGTATTAAGCGGGGGAGAATTAGATCGCGATGGGAAAAAATTC
GGTTAAGGCCAGGGGGAAAGAAAAAATATAAATTAAAACATATAGTATGGGCAAGCAGGGAGCTAGAACG
ATTCGCAGTTAATCCTGGCCTGTTAGAAACATCAGAAGGCTGTAGACAAATACTGGGACAGCTACAACCA
TCCCTTCAGACAGGATCAGAAGAACTTAGATCATTATATAATACAGTAGCAACCCTCTATTGTGTGCATC
AAAGGATAGAGATAAAAGACACCAAGGAAGCTTTAGACAAGATAGAGGAAGAGCAAAACAAAAGTAAGAC
CACCGCACAGCAAGCGGCCGGCCGCTGATCTTCAGACCTGGAGGAGGAGATATGAGGGACAATTGGAGAA
GTGAATTATATAAATATAAAGTAGTAAAAATTGAACCATTAGGAGTAGCACCCACCAAGGCAAAGAGAAG
AGTGGTGCAGAGAGAAAAAAGAGCAGTGGGAATAGGAGCTTTGTTCCTTGGGTTCTTGGGAGCAGCAGGA
AGCACTATGGGCGCAGCGTCAATGACGCTGACGGTACAGGCCAGACAATTATTGTCTGGTATAGTGCAGC
AGCAGAACAATTTGCTGAGGGCTATTGAGGCGCAACAGCATCTGTTGCAACTCACAGTCTGGGGCATCAA
GCAGCTCCAGGCAAGAATCCTGGCTGTGGAAAGATACCTAAAGGATCAACAGCTCCTGGGGATTTGGGGT
TGCTCTGGAAAACTCATTTGCACCACTGCTGTGCCTTGGAATGCTAGTTGGAGTAATAAATCTCTGGAAC
AGATTTGGAATCACACGACCTGGATGGAGTGGGACAGAGAAATTAACAATTACACAAGCTTAATACACTC
CTTAATTGAAGAATCGCAAAACCAGCAAGAAAAGAATGAACAAGAATTATTGGAATTAGATAAATGGGCA
AGTTTGTGGAATTGGTTTAACATAACAAATTGGCTGTGGTATATAAAATTATTCATAATGATAGTAGGAG
GCTTGGTAGGTTTAAGAATAGTTTTTGCTGTACTTTCTATAGTGAATAGAGTTAGGCAGGGATATTCACC
ATTATCGTTTCAGACCCACCTCCCAACCCCGAGGGGACCCGACAGGCCCGAAGGAATAGAAGAAGAAGGT
GGAGAGAGAGACAGAGACAGATCCATTCGATTAGTGAACGGATCTCGACGGTATCGCCGAATTCACAAAT
GGCAGTATTCATCCACAATTTTAAAAGAAAAGGGGGGATTGGGGGGTACAGTGCAGGGGAAAGAATAGTA
GACATAATAGCAACAGACATACAAACTAAAGAATTACAAAAACAAATTACAAAAATTCAAAATTTTCGGG
TTTATTACAGGGACAGCAGAGATCCAGTTTGGACTAGTCGTGAGGCTCCGGTGCCCGTCAGTGGGCAGAG
CGCACATCGCCCACAGTCCCCGAGAAGTTGGGGGGAGGGGTCGGCAATTGAACCGGTGCCTAGAGAAGGT
GGCGCGGGGTAAACTGGGAAAGTGATGTCGTGTACTGGCTCCGCCTTTTTCCCGAGGGTGGGGGAGAACC
GTATATAAGTGCAGTAGTCGCCGTGAACGTTCTTTTTCGCAACGGGTTTGCCGCCAGAACACAGGTAAGT
GCCGTGTGTGGTTCCCGCGGGCCTGGCCTCTTTACGGGTTATGGCCCTTGCGTGCCTTGAATTACTTCCA
CCTGGCTGCAGTACGTGATTCTTGATCCCGAGCTTCGGGTTGGAAGTGGGTGGGAGAGTTCGAGGCCTTG
CGCTTAAGGAGCCCCTTCGCCTCGTGCTTGAGTTGAGGCCTGGCCTGGGCGCTGGGGCCGCCGCGTGCGA
ATCTGGTGGCACCTTCGCGCCTGTCTCGCTGCTTTCGATAAGTCTCTAGCCATTTAAAATTTTTGATGAC
CTGCTGCGACGCTTTTTTTCTGGCAAGATAGTCTTGTAAATGCGGGCCAAGATCTGCACACTGGTATTTC
GGTTTTTGGGGCCGCGGGCGGCGACGGGGCCCGTGCGTCCCAGCGCACATGTTCGGCGAGGCGGGGCCTG
CGAGCGCGGCCACCGAGAATCGGACGGGGGTAGTCTCAAGCTGGCCGGCCTGCTCTGGTGCCTGGCCTCG
CGCCGCCGTGTATCGCCCCGCCCTGGGCGGCAAGGCTGGCCCGGTCGGCACCAGTTGCGTGAGCGGAAAG
ATGGCCGCTTCCCGGCCCTGCTGCAGGGAGCTCAAAATGGAGGACGCGGCGCTCGGGAGAGCGGGCGGGT
GAGTCACCCACACAAAGGAAAAGGGCCTTTCCGTCCTCAGCCGTCGCTTCATGTGACTCCACGGAGTACC
GGGCGCCGTCCAGGCACCTCGATTAGTTCTCGAGCTTTTGGAGTACGTCGTCTTTAGGTTGGGGGGAGGG
GTTTTATGCGATGGAGTTTCCCCACACTGAGTGGGTGGAGACTGAAGTTAGGCCAGCTTGGCACTTGATG
TAATTCTCCTTGGAATTTGCCCTTTTTGAGTTTGGATCTTGGTTCATTCTCAAGCCTCAGACAGTGGTTC
AAAGTTTTTTTCTTCCATTTCAGGTGTCGTGAAGCGGCCCTGCAGATATCAACAAGTTTGTACAAAAAAG
CAGGCACCATGCGACCCTCCGGGACGGCCGGGGCAGCGCTCCTGGCGCTGCTGGCTGCGCTCTGCCCGGC
GAGTCGGGCTCTGGAGGAAAAGAAAGTTTGCCAAGGCACGAGTAACAAGCTCACGCAGTTGGGCACTTTT
GAAGATCATTTTCTCAGCCTCCAGAGGATGTTCAATAACTGTGAGGTGGTCCTTGGGAATTTGGAAATTA
CCTATGTGCAGAGGAATTATGATCTTTCCTTCTTAAAGACCATCCAGGAGGTGGCTGGTTATGTCCTCAT
TGCCCTCAACACAGTGGAGCGAATTCCTTTGGAAAACCTGCAGATCATCAGAGGAAATATGTACTACGAA
AATTCCTATGCCTTAGCAGTCTTATCTAACTATGATGCAAATAAAACCGGACTGAAGGAGCTGCCCATGA
GAAATTTACAGGAAATCCTGCATGGCGCCGTGCGGTTCAGCAACAACCCTGCCCTGTGCAACGTGGAGAG
CATCCAGTGGCGGGACATAGTCAGCAGTGACTTTCTCAGCAACATGTCGATGGACTTCCAGAACCACCTG
GGCAGCTGCCAAAAGTGTGATCCAAGCTGTCCCAATGGGAGCTGCTGGGGTGCAGGAGAGGAGAACTGCC
AGAAACTGACCAAAATCATCTGTGCCCAGCAGTGCTCCGGGCGCTGCCGTGGCAAGTCCCCCAGTGACTG
CTGCCACAACCAGTGTGCTGCAGGCTGCACAGGCCCCCGGGAGAGCGACTGCCTGGTCTGCCGCAAATTC
CGAGACGAAGCCACGTGCAAGGACACCTGCCCCCCACTCATGCTCTACAACCTCACCACGTACCAGATGG
ATGTGGACCCCGCGCCCAGCAGAGACCCACACTACCAGGACCCCCACAGCACTGCAGTGGGCAACCCCGA
GTATCTCAACACTGTCCAGCCCACCTGTGTCAACAGCACATTCGACAGCCCTGCCCACTGGGCCCAGAAA
GGCAGCCACCAAATTAGCCTGGACAACCCTGACTACCAGCAGGACTTCTTTCCCAAGGAAGCCAAGCCAA
ATGGCATCTTTAAGGGCTCCACAGCTGAAAATGCAGAATACCTAAGGGTCGCGCCACAAAGCAGTGAATT
TATTGGAGCATAGAACCCAGCTTTCTTGTACAAAGTGGTGATATCCAATTAACCCTCACTAAAGGTATAA
GAAGTAATTTGAGAAGAGTCCCTATAGTGAGTCGTATTACCACCCAACTTTTCTATACAAAGTGGTTGAT
ATCCAGCACAGTGGCGGCCGCTCG
Features (pLannotate 1.2.2; 31 found; start..end, strand, type, name):
     25..66      +  CDS            V5 tag: epitope tag from simian virus 5
    192..654     +  misc_feature   IRES: internal ribosome entry site (IRES) of the encephalomyocarditis virus (EMCV)
    668..1265    +  CDS            PuroR (fragment): puromycin N-acetyltransferase; pac from Streptomyces; confers resistance to puromycin
   1281..1869    +  misc_feature   WPRE: woodchuck hepatitis virus posttranscriptional regulatory element
   1877..1942    +  CDS            nef (fragment): NEF_HV1Z2 - Experimental evidence at protein level: Swiss-Prot protein existence level 1. Extracellular Nef protein targets CD4(+) T-lymphocytes for apoptosis by interacting with CXCR4 surface receptors. From Human immunodeficiency virus type 1 group M subtype D (isolate Z2/CDC-Z34) (HIV-1).
   1944..2177    +  LTR            3' LTR (ΔU3): self-inactivating 3' long terminal repeat (LTR) from HIV-1
   2382..2486    +  promoter       AmpR promoter: bla
   2487..3347    +  CDS            AmpR: β-lactamase; bla; confers resistance to ampicillin, carbenicillin, and related antibiotics
   3518..4106    +  rep_origin     ori: high-copy-number ColE1/pMB1/pBR322/pUC origin of replication
   4289..4343    +  CDS            lacI (fragment): lac repressor; lacI; The lac repressor binds to the lac operator to inhibit transcription in E. coli. This inhibition can be relieved by adding lactose or isopropyl-β-D-thiogalactopyranoside (IPTG).
   4349..4442    +  rep_origin     SV40 ori (fragment): SV40 origin of replication
   4467..4504    +  CDS            lacI (fragment): lac repressor; lacI; The lac repressor binds to the lac operator to inhibit transcription in E. coli. This inhibition can be relieved by adding lactose or isopropyl-β-D-thiogalactopyranoside (IPTG).
   4517..4538    +  protein_bind   CAP binding site: CAP binding activates transcription in the presence of cAMP. E. coli catabolite activator protein
   4553..4583    +  promoter       lac promoter: promoter for the E. coli lac operon
   4591..4607    +  protein_bind   lac operator: The lac repressor binds to the lac operator to inhibit transcription in E. coli. This inhibition can be relieved by adding lactose or isopropyl-β-D-thiogalactopyranoside (IPTG). lac repressor encoded by lacI
   4641..4724    +  polyA_signal   SV40 poly(A) signal (fragment): SV40 polyadenylation signal
   4891..5220    +  CDS            nef (fragment): NEF_HV1BR - Experimental evidence at protein level: Swiss-Prot protein existence level 1. Extracellular Nef protein targets CD4(+) T-lymphocytes for apoptosis by interacting with CXCR4 surface receptors (PubMed:14990729). From Human immunodeficiency virus type 1 group M subtype B (isolate BRU/LAI) (HIV-1).
   5268..5525    +  LTR            5' LTR (truncated): truncated 5' long terminal repeat (LTR) from HIV-1
   5572..5697    +  misc_feature   HIV-1 Ψ: packaging signal of human immunodeficiency virus type 1
   5681..6019    +  CDS            HIV-1 gag (fragment): gag protein from human immunodeficiency virus 1; gag
   6194..6427    +  misc_feature   RRE: The Rev response element (RRE) of HIV-1 allows for Rev-dependent mRNA export from the nucleus to the cytoplasm.
   6804..6904    +  CDS            Rev (fragment): human immunodeficiency virus 1 (HIV-1) Rev protein; rev; enhances nuclear export of unspliced and incompletely spliced viral mRNAs
   6949..7066    +  misc_feature   cPPT/CTS: central polypurine tract and central termination sequence of HIV-1
   7114..8292    +  promoter       EF-1α promoter: strong constitutive promoter for human elongation factor EF-1α
   8313..8333    +  protein_bind   attB1: mutant version of attB; core recombination site for the Gateway® BP reaction BP Clonase™
   8339..9182    +  CDS            EGFR (fragment): precursor of human epidermal growth factor receptor
   9177..9461    +  CDS            EGFR (fragment): precursor of human epidermal growth factor receptor
   9465..9489    -  protein_bind   attB2: mutant version of attB; recombination site for the Gateway® BP reaction BP Clonase™
   9497..9515    +  promoter       T3 promoter: promoter for bacteriophage T3 RNA polymerase
   9541..9559    -  promoter       T7 promoter: promoter for bacteriophage T7 RNA polymerase
   9565..9583    -  protein_bind   attB4 (fragment): mutant version of attB; core recombination site for the Gateway® BP reaction BP Clonase™
