[The description below was written by a language model from this plasmid's Addgene catalogue record and pLannotate feature annotations shown in this document.]
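Description:
pHAGE-EGFR-P272L is a lentiviral expression plasmid built on the pHAGE backbone and carrying human EGFR with the P272L substitution, introduced by Gateway cloning. It is maintained in E. coli through a high-copy ColE1/pUC-type origin and selected with ampicillin via the β-lactamase gene. The viral portion has the layout of an HIV-1-derived self-inactivating vector: a truncated 5' LTR, the Ψ packaging signal with a partial gag sequence, the Rev response element for Rev-dependent nuclear export of the genomic RNA, the cPPT/CTS element, and a ΔU3 3' LTR that disables LTR promoter activity after integration.

Between the LTRs, the strong constitutive human EF-1α promoter drives the EGFR insert, which sits between attB1 and attB2 recombination sites. A V5 epitope tag is annotated downstream of attB2, after short T3/T7 promoter and partial attB4 sequences; whether it is fused in frame to the receptor cannot be determined from the record. An EMCV IRES then directs translation of puromycin N-acetyltransferase from the same transcript, so that transduced mammalian cells can be selected with puromycin, and a WPRE enhances transcript expression. The annotated EGFR fragments span only about 1.1 kb, much shorter than a full-length EGFR coding sequence. The record does not explain this, so the sequenced insert may be a truncated form rather than the complete receptor.

The stated purpose is lentiviral expression of EGFR P272L. The construct comes from a study systematically annotating the functional effects of somatic mutations in cancer.
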