Addgene plasmid #116281: pHAGE-EGFR-P272L
Purpose: Lentiviral expression of EGFR P272L
Depositing lab: Gordon Mills & Kenneth Scott. Publication: Systematic Functional Annotation of Somatic Mutations in Cancer. Ng PK, Li J, Jeong KJ, Shao S, Chen H, Tsang YH, Sengupta S, Wang Z, Bhavana VH, Tran R, Soewito S, Minussi DC, Moreno D, Kong K, Dogruluk T, Lu H, Gao J, Tokheim C, Zhou DC, Johnson AM, Zeng J, Ip CKM, Ju Z, Wester M, Yu S, Li Y, Vellano CP, Schultz N, Karchin R, Ding L, Lu Y, Cheung LWT, Chen K, Shaw KR, Meric-Bernstam F, Scott KL, Yi S, Sahni N, Liang H, Mills GB. Cancer Cell. 2018 Mar 12;33(3):450-462.e10. doi: 10.1016/j.ccell.2018.01.021. PubMed 29533785.
Backbone
  Vector backbone: pHAGE
  Vector type: Lentiviral
Growth in bacteria
  Bacterial resistance: Ampicillin, 100 μg/mL
  Growth temperature: 37°C
  Growth strain: Stbl3
  Copy number: High Copy
Gene/Insert
  Gene/Insert name: EGFR
  Species: H. sapiens (human)
  Mutation: P272L
  Entrez Gene: EGFR (a.k.a. ERBB, ERBB1, ERRP, HER1, NISBD2, PIG61, mENA)
  Cloning method: Gateway Cloning
Terms and licenses: Academic/Nonprofit Terms; Industry Terms: Not Available to Industry
How to cite: pHAGE-EGFR-P272L was a gift from Gordon Mills & Kenneth Scott (Addgene plasmid # 116281)
