>Addgene plasmid #116281 | pHAGE-EGFR-P272L | depositor partial sequence | sequence record 219155 | insert
ATGCGACCCTCCGGGACGGCCGGGGCAGCGCTCCTGGCGCTGCTGGCTGCGCTCTGCCCGGCGAGTCGGG
CTCTGGAGGAAAAGAAAGTTTGCCAAGGCACGAGTAACAAGCTCACGCAGTTGGGCACTTTTGAAGATCA
TTTTCTCAGCCTCCAGAGGATGTTCAATAACTGTGAGGTGGTCCTTGGGAATTTGGAAATTACCTATGTG
CAGAGGAATTATGATCTTTCCTTCTTAAAGACCATCCAGGAGGTGGCTGGTTATGTCCTCATTGCCCTCA
ACACAGTGGAGCGAATTCCTTTGGAAAACCTGCAGATCATCAGAGGAAATATGTACTACGAAAATTCCTA
TGCCTTAGCAGTCTTATCTAACTATGATGCAAATAAAACCGGACTGAAGGAGCTGCCCATGAGAAATTTA
CAGGAAATCCTGCATGGCGCCGTGCGGTTCAGCAACAACCCTGCCCTGTGCAACGTGGAGAGCATCCAGT
GGCGGGACATAGTCAGCAGTGACTTTCTCAGCAACATGTCGATGGACTTCCAGAACCACCTGGGCAGCTG
CCAAAAGTGTGATCCAAGCTGTCCCAATGGGAGCTGCTGGGGTGCAGGAGAGGAGAACTGCCAGAAACTG
ACCAAAATCATCTGTGCCCAGCAGTGCTCCGGGCGCTGCCGTGGCAAGTCCCCCAGTGACTGCTGCCACA
ACCAGTGTGCTGCAGGCTGCACAGGCCCCCGGGAGAGCGACTGCCTGGTCTGCCGCAAATTCCGAGACGA
AGCCACGTGCAAGGACACCTGCCCCCCACTCATGCTCTACAACCTCACCACGTACCAGATGGATGTGAAC
CCCGAGGGCAAATACAGCTTTGGTGCCACCTGCGTGAAGAAGTGTCCCCGTAATTATGTGGTGACAGATC
ACGGCTCGTGCGTCCGAGCCTGTGGGGCCGACAGCTATGAGATGGAGGAAGACGGCGTCCGCAAGTGTAA
GAAGTGCGAAGGGCCTTGCCGCAAAGTGTGTAACGGAATAGGTATTGGTGAATTTAAAGACTCACTCTCC
ATAAATGCTACGAATATTAAACACTTCAAAAACTGCACCTCCATCAGTGGCGATCTCCACATCCTGCCGG
TGGCATTTAGGGGTGACTCCTTCACACATACTCCTCCTCTGGATCCACAGGAACTGGATATTCTGAAAAC
CGTAAAGGAAATCACAGGGTTTTTGCTGATTCAGGCTTGGCCTGAAAACAGGACGGACCTCCATGCCTTT
GAGAACCTAGAAATCATACGCGGCAGGACCAAGCAACATGGTCAGTTTTCTCTTGCAGTCGTCAGCCTGA
ACATAACATCCTTGGGATTACGCTCCCTCAAGGAGATAAGTGATGGAGATGTGATAATTTCAGGAAACAA
AAATTTGTGCTATGCAAATACAATAAACTGGAAAAAACTGTTTGGGACCTCCGGTCAGAAAACCAAAATT
ATAAGCAACAGAGGTGAAAACAGCTGCAAGGCCACAGGCCAGGTCTGCCATGCCTTGTGCTCCCCCGAGG
GCTGCTGGGGCCCGGAGCCCAGGGACTGCGTCTCTTGCCGGAATGTCAGCCGAGGCAGGGAATGCGTGGA
CAAGTGCAACCTTCTGGAGGGTGAGCCAAGGGAGTTTGTGGAGAACTCTGAGTGCATACAGTGCCACCCA
GAGTGCCTGCCTCAGGCCATGAACATCACCTGCACAGGACGGGGACCAGACAACTGTATCCAGTGTGCCC
ACTACATTGACGGCCCCCACTGCGTCAAGACCTGCCCGGCAGGAGTCATGGGAGAAAACAACACCCTGGT
CTGGAAGTACGCAGACGCCGGCCATGTGTGCCACCTGTGCCATCCAAACTGCACCTACGGATGCACTGGG
CCAGGTCTTGAAGGCTGTCCAACGAATGGGCCTAAGATCCCGTCCATCGCCACTGGGATGGTGGGGGCCC
TCCTCTTGCTGCTGGTGGTGGCCCTGGGGATCGGCCTCTTCATGCGAAGGCGCCACATCGTTCGGAAGCG
CACGCTGCGGAGGCTGCTGCAGGAGAGGGAGCTTGTGGAGCCTCTTACACCCAGT
[981 nt withheld, positions 2086-3066]
TTCTTCAGCAGCCCCTCCACGTCACGGACTCCCCTCCTGAGCTCTCTGAGTGCAACCAGCAACAATTCCA
CCGTGGCTTGCATTGATAGAAATGGGCTGCAAAGCTGTCCCATCAAGGAAGACAGCTTCTTGCAGCGATA
CAGCTCAGACCCCACAGGCGCCTTGACTGAGGACAGCATAGACGACACCTTCCTCCCAGTGCCTGAATAC
ATAAACCAGTCCGTTCCCAAAAGGCCCGCTGGCTCTGTGCAGAATCCTGTCTATCACAATCAGCCTCTGA
ACCCCGCGCCCAGCAGAGACCCACACTACCAGGACCCCCACAGCACTGCAGTGGGCAACCCCGAGTATCT
CAACACTGTCCAGCCCACCTGTGTCAACAGCACATTCGACAGCCCTGCCCACTGGGCCCAGAAAGGCAGC
CACCAAATTAGCCTGGACAACCCTGACTACCAGCAGGACTTCTTTCCCAAGGAAGCCAAGCCAAATGGCA
TCTTTAAGGGCTCCACAGCTGAAAATGCAGAATACCTAAGGGTCGCGCCACAAAGCAGTGAATTTATTGG
AGCATGA
